Addgene plasmid #235059: Tad-CBE(ACA1)
Depositing lab: Weixin Tang. Publication: High-precision cytosine base editors by evolving nucleic-acid-recognition hotspots in deaminase. Wu Y, Xiao YL, Tang W. Nat Biotechnol. 2025 Jul 7:10.1038/s41587-025-02678-w. doi: 10.1038/s41587-025-02678-w. PubMed 40624252.
Backbone
  Vector backbone: pCMV with a BR322 origin
  Backbone size w/o insert (bp): 3402
  Vector type: Mammalian Expression, CRISPR
Growth in bacteria
  Bacterial resistance: Ampicillin, 100 μg/mL
  Growth temperature: 37°C
  Growth strain: DH5alpha
  Copy number: High Copy
Gene/Insert
  Gene/Insert name: Tad-CBE(ACA1)-SpCas9 D10A
  Species: Synthetic
  Insert size (bp): 5373
  Tag / fusion protein: bpNLS (N terminal on insert); 2xUGI, SV40NLS (C terminal on insert)
  Cloning method: Golden Gate
Terms and licenses: Academic/Nonprofit Terms; Industry Terms: Not Available to Industry
How to cite: Tad-CBE(ACA1) was a gift from Weixin Tang (Addgene plasmid # 235059 ; http://n2t.net/addgene:235059 ; RRID:Addgene_235059)
