[The description below was written by a language model from this plasmid's Addgene catalogue record and pLannotate feature annotations shown in this document.]
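Description:
Tad-CBE(ACA1) is a mammalian expression plasmid encoding a CRISPR cytosine base editor, built by Golden Gate assembly on a pCMV backbone. It is maintained in E. coli as a high-copy plasmid through a ColE1/pBR322-type origin and selected with ampicillin via the β-lactamase gene and its native promoter. The full sequence record is about 8.8 kb, consistent with a roughly 3.4 kb backbone carrying a roughly 5.4 kb synthetic insert. Short leftovers of cloning-vector sequence (lac promoter/operator, CAP site, lacI, MCS, SV40 promoter and bom fragments) appear to have no role in the payload.

The editor is a single open reading frame driven by the human CMV immediate-early enhancer and promoter and terminated by the bovine growth hormone polyadenylation signal. A T7 promoter lies just upstream of the coding region and could support in vitro transcription. According to the catalogue fields, the fusion begins with a bipartite NLS. This is followed by a deaminase domain derived from E. coli TadA, which the associated work describes as evolved to act on cytosine with high precision. The deaminase is joined to the Streptococcus pyogenes Cas9 D10A nickase, followed by two copies of the phage PBS2 uracil glycosylase inhibitor and an SV40 NLS. The automated annotation marks only one UGI copy and no NLS features.

In this design the nickase, directed by a guide RNA, exposes single-stranded DNA for deamination of cytosine to uracil. UGI blocks uracil excision, and nicking of the unedited strand favours C•G-to-T•A conversion. No guide RNA cassette is annotated, so the guide would have to be supplied separately. The record does not explain the "ACA1" designation, which identifies the particular deaminase variant.
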