Features (pLannotate 1.2.2; 17 found; start..end, strand, type, name):
     78..938     -  CDS            AmpR: β-lactamase; bla; confers resistance to ampicillin, carbenicillin, and related antibiotics
    939..1043    -  promoter       AmpR promoter: bla
   1114..1158    -  misc_feature   bom (fragment): basis of mobility region from pBR322
   1313..1692    +  enhancer       CMV enhancer: human cytomegalovirus immediate early enhancer
   1693..1896    +  promoter       CMV promoter: human cytomegalovirus (CMV) immediate early promoter
   1938..1956    +  promoter       T7 promoter: promoter for bacteriophage T7 RNA polymerase
   2027..2506    +  CDS            tadA: TADA_ECOLI - Also known as yfhC. Experimental evidence at protein level: Swiss-Prot protein existence level 1. Catalyzes the deamination of adenosine to inosine at the wobble position 34 of tRNA(Arg2). Essential for cell viability. From Escherichia coli (strain K12).
   2621..6717    +  CDS            Cas9 (fragment): Cas9 (Csn1) endonuclease from the Streptococcus pyogenes Type II CRISPR/Cas system generates RNA-guided double strand breaks in DNA
   7031..7279    +  CDS            UGI: UNGI_BPPB2 - Experimental evidence at protein level: Swiss-Prot protein existence level 1. This protein binds specifically and reversibly to the host uracil-DNA glycosylase, preventing removal of uracil residues from PBS2 DNA by the host uracil-excision repair system. From Bacillus phage PBS2 (Bacteriophage PBS2).
   7397..7621    +  polyA_signal   bGH poly(A) signal: bovine growth hormone polyadenylation signal
   7625..7646    +  promoter       SV40 promoter (fragment): SV40 enhancer and early promoter
   7651..7667    +  misc_feature   MCS (fragment): pBluescript multiple cloning site
   7716..7732    -  protein_bind   lac operator: The lac repressor binds to the lac operator to inhibit transcription in E. coli. This inhibition can be relieved by adding lactose or isopropyl-β-D-thiogalactopyranoside (IPTG). lac repressor encoded by lacI
   7740..7770    -  promoter       lac promoter: promoter for the E. coli lac operon
   7785..7806    -  protein_bind   CAP binding site: CAP binding activates transcription in the presence of cAMP. E. coli catabolite activator protein
   7819..7911    -  CDS            lacI (fragment): lac repressor; lacI; The lac repressor binds to the lac operator to inhibit transcription in E. coli. This inhibition can be relieved by adding lactose or isopropyl-β-D-thiogalactopyranoside (IPTG).
   8094..8682    -  rep_origin     ori: high-copy-number ColE1/pMB1/pBR322/pUC origin of replication
>Addgene plasmid #235059 | Tad-CBE(ACA1) | addgene full sequence | sequence record 466805 | Addgene NGS Result
TTCACCTAGATCCTTTTAAATTAAAAATGAAGTTTTAAATCAATCTAAAGTATATATGAGTAAACTTGGT
CTGACAGTTACCAATGCTTAATCAGTGAGGCACCTATCTCAGCGATCTGTCTATTTCGTTCATCCATAGT
TGCCTGACTCCCCGTCGTGTAGATAACTACGATACGGGAGGGCTTACCATCTGGCCCCAGTGCTGCAATG
ATACCGCGGCTACCACGCTCACCGGCTCCAGATTTATCAGCAATAAACCAGCCAGCCGGAAGGGCCGAGC
GCAGAAGTGGTCCTGCAACTTTATCCGCCTCCATCCAGTCTATTAATTGTTGCCGGGAAGCTAGAGTAAG
TAGTTCGCCAGTTAATAGTTTGCGCAACGTTGTTGCCATTGCTACAGGCATCGTGGTGTCACGCTCGTCG
TTTGGTATGGCTTCATTCAGCTCCGGTTCCCAACGATCAAGGCGAGTTACATGATCCCCCATGTTGTGCA
AAAAAGCGGTTAGCTCCTTCGGTCCTCCGATCGTTGTCAGAAGTAAGTTGGCCGCAGTGTTATCACTCAT
GGTTATGGCAGCACTGCATAATTCTCTTACTGTCATGCCATCCGTAAGATGCTTTTCTGTGACTGGTGAG
TACTCAACCAAGTCATTCTGAGAATAGTGTATGCGGCGACCGAGTTGCTCTTGCCCGGCGTCAATACGGG
ATAATACCGCGCCACATAGCAGAACTTTAAAAGTGCTCATCATTGGAAAACGTTCTTCGGGGCGAAAACT
CTCAAGGATCTTACCGCTGTTGAGATCCAGTTCGATGTAACCCACTCGTGCACCCAACTGATCTTCAGCA
TCTTTTACTTTCACCAGCGTTTCTGGGTGAGCAAAAACAGGAAGGCAAAATGCCGCAAAAAAGGGAATAA
GGGCGACACGGAAATGTTGAATACTCATACTCTTCCTTTTTCAATATTATTGAAGCATTTATCAGGGTTA
TTGTCTCATGAGCGGATACATATTTGAATGTATTTAGAAAAATAAACAAATAGGGGTTCCGCGCACATTT
CCCCGAAAAGTGCCACCTGACGTCGACGGATCGGGAGATCGATCTCCCGATCCCCTAGGGTCGACTCTCA
GTACAATCTGCTCTGATGCCGCATAGTTAAGCCAGTATCTGCTCCCTGCTTGTGTGTTGGAGGTCGCTGA
GTAGTGCGCGAGCAAAATTTAAGCTACAACAAGGCAAGGCTTGACCGACAATTGCATGAAGAATCTGCTT
AGGGTTAGGCGTTTTGCGCTGCTTCGCGATGTACGGGCCAGATATACGCGTTGACATTGATTATTGACTA
GTTATTAATAGTAATCAATTACGGGGTCATTAGTTCATAGCCCATATATGGAGTTCCGCGTTACATAACT
TACGGTAAATGGCCCGCCTGGCTGACCGCCCAACGACCCCCGCCCATTGACGTCAATAATGACGTATGTT
CCCATAGTAACGCCAATAGGGACTTTCCATTGACGTCAATGGGTGGAGTATTTACGGTAAACTGCCCACT
TGGCAGTACATCAAGTGTATCATATGCCAAGTACGCCCCCTATTGACGTCAATGACGGTAAATGGCCCGC
CTGGCATTATGCCCAGTACATGACCTTATGGGACTTTCCTACTTGGCAGTACATCTACGTATTAGTCATC
GCTATTACCATGGTGATGCGGTTTTGGCAGTACATCAATGGGCGTGGATAGCGGTTTGACTCACGGGGAT
TTCCAAGTCTCCACCCCATTGACGTCAATGGGAGTTTGTTTTGGCACCAAAATCAACGGGACTTTCCAAA
ATGTCGTAACAACTCCGCCCCATTGACGCAAATGGGCGGTAGGCGTGTACGGTGGGAGGTCTATATAAGC
AGAGCTGGTTTAGTGAACCGTCAGATCCGCTAGAGATCCGCGGCCGCTAATACGACTCACTATAGGGAGA
GCCGCCACCATGAAACGGACAGCCGACGGAAGCGAGTTCGAGTCACCAAAGAAGAAGCGGAAAGTCTCTG
AAGTCGAGTTTAGCCACGAGTATTGGATGAGGCACGCACTGACCCTGGCAAAGCGAGCACGGGATGAAGG
TTCTCCTCCCGTGGGCGCCGTGCTGGTGCTCAACAATAGAGTGATCGGAGAGGGATGGGTGTCGTGTCGG
AAGCATCACGACCCTACCGCACACGCAGAGATCATGGCACTGAGGCAGGGAGGCCTGGTCATGCAGAATT
ACCGCCTGTACGATGCCACCCTGTATTCGACACTCGAGCCATGCGTGATGTGCGCAGGAGCAATGATCCA
CAGCAGGATCGGAAGAGTGGTGTTCGGAGTGCGTCCTATTCGGACGGGCGCAGTAGGCTCCCTGATGAAT
GTGCTGCACTACCCCGGCATAAAGCACCGGGTGGAGATCACAGAGGGAATCCTGGCAGACGAGTGCGCCG
CCCTGCTGTGCCGTTTCTTTAGAATGCCGAGACGGGTGTTCAAGGCCCAGAAGAAGGCACAGAGCTCCAC
CGACTCTGGAGGATCTAGCGGAGGATCCTCTGGCAGCGAGACACCAGGAACAAGCGAGTCAGCAACACCA
GAGAGCAGTGGCGGCAGCAGCGGCGGCAGCGACAAGAAGTACAGCATCGGCCTGGCCATCGGCACCAACT
CTGTGGGCTGGGCCGTGATCACCGACGAGTACAAGGTGCCCAGCAAGAAATTCAAGGTGCTGGGCAACAC
CGACCGGCACAGCATCAAGAAGAACCTGATCGGAGCCCTGCTGTTCGACAGCGGCGAAACAGCCGAGGCC
ACCCGGCTGAAGAGAACCGCCAGAAGAAGATACACCAGACGGAAGAACCGGATCTGCTATCTGCAAGAGA
TCTTCAGCAACGAGATGGCCAAGGTGGACGACAGCTTCTTCCACAGACTGGAAGAGTCCTTCCTGGTGGA
AGAGGATAAGAAGCACGAGCGGCACCCCATCTTCGGCAACATCGTGGACGAGGTGGCCTACCACGAGAAG
TACCCCACCATCTACCACCTGAGAAAGAAACTGGTGGACAGCACCGACAAGGCCGACCTGCGGCTGATCT
ATCTGGCCCTGGCCCACATGATCAAGTTCCGGGGCCACTTCCTGATCGAGGGCGACCTGAACCCCGACAA
CAGCGACGTGGACAAGCTGTTCATCCAGCTGGTGCAGACCTACAACCAGCTGTTCGAGGAAAACCCCATC
AACGCCAGCGGCGTGGACGCCAAGGCCATCCTGTCTGCCAGACTGAGCAAGAGCAGACGGCTGGAAAATC
TGATCGCCCAGCTGCCCGGCGAAAAGAAGAATGGCCTGTTCGGAAACCTGATTGCCCTGAGCCTGGGCCT
GACCCCCAACTTCAAGAGCAACTTCGACCTGGCCGAGGATGCCAAACTGCAGCTGAGCAAGGACACCTAC
GACGACGACCTGGACAACCTGCTGGCCCAGATCGGCGACCAGTACGCCGACCTGTTTCTGGCCGCCAAGA
ACCTGTCCGACGCCATCCTGCTGAGCGACATCCTGAGAGTGAACACCGAGATCACCAAGGCCCCCCTGAG
CGCCTCTATGATCAAGAGATACGACGAGCACCACCAGGACCTGACCCTGCTGAAAGCTCTCGTGCGGCAG
CAGCTGCCTGAGAAGTACAAAGAGATTTTCTTCGACCAGAGCAAGAACGGCTACGCCGGCTACATTGACG
GCGGAGCCAGCCAGGAAGAGTTCTACAAGTTCATCAAGCCCATCCTGGAAAAGATGGACGGCACCGAGGA
ACTGCTCGTGAAGCTGAACAGAGAGGACCTGCTGCGGAAGCAGCGGACCTTCGACAACGGCAGCATCCCC
CACCAGATCCACCTGGGAGAGCTGCACGCCATTCTGCGGCGGCAGGAAGATTTTTACCCATTCCTGAAGG
ACAACCGGGAAAAGATCGAGAAGATCCTGACCTTCCGCATCCCCTACTACGTGGGCCCTCTGGCCAGGGG
AAACAGCAGATTCGCCTGGATGACCAGAAAGAGCGAGGAAACCATCACCCCCTGGAACTTCGAGGAAGTG
GTGGACAAGGGCGCTTCCGCCCAGAGCTTCATCGAGCGGATGACCAACTTCGATAAGAACCTGCCCAACG
AGAAGGTGCTGCCCAAGCACAGCCTGCTGTACGAGTACTTCACCGTGTATAACGAGCTGACCAAAGTGAA
ATACGTGACCGAGGGAATGAGAAAGCCCGCCTTCCTGAGCGGCGAGCAGAAAAAGGCCATCGTGGACCTG
CTGTTCAAGACCAACCGGAAAGTGACCGTGAAGCAGCTGAAAGAGGACTACTTCAAGAAAATCGAGTGCT
TCGACTCCGTGGAAATCTCCGGCGTGGAAGATCGGTTCAACGCCTCCCTGGGCACATACCACGATCTGCT
GAAAATTATCAAGGACAAGGACTTCCTGGACAATGAGGAAAACGAGGACATTCTGGAAGATATCGTGCTG
ACCCTGACACTGTTTGAGGACAGAGAGATGATCGAGGAACGGCTGAAAACCTATGCCCACCTGTTCGACG
ACAAAGTGATGAAGCAGCTGAAGCGGCGGAGATACACCGGCTGGGGCAGGCTGAGCCGGAAGCTGATCAA
CGGCATCCGGGACAAGCAGTCCGGCAAGACAATCCTGGATTTCCTGAAGTCCGACGGCTTCGCCAACAGA
AACTTCATGCAGCTGATCCACGACGACAGCCTGACCTTTAAAGAGGACATCCAGAAAGCCCAGGTGTCCG
GCCAGGGCGATAGCCTGCACGAGCACATTGCCAATCTGGCCGGCAGCCCCGCCATTAAGAAGGGCATCCT
GCAGACAGTGAAGGTGGTGGACGAGCTCGTGAAAGTGATGGGCCGGCACAAGCCCGAGAACATCGTGATC
GAAATGGCCAGAGAGAACCAGACCACCCAGAAGGGACAGAAGAACAGCCGCGAGAGAATGAAGCGGATCG
AAGAGGGCATCAAAGAGCTGGGCAGCCAGATCCTGAAAGAACACCCCGTGGAAAACACCCAGCTGCAGAA
CGAGAAGCTGTACCTGTACTACCTGCAGAATGGGCGGGATATGTACGTGGACCAGGAACTGGACATCAAC
CGGCTGTCCGACTACGATGTGGACCATATCGTGCCTCAGAGCTTTCTGAAGGACGACTCCATCGACAACA
AGGTGCTGACCAGAAGCGACAAGAACCGGGGCAAGAGCGACAACGTGCCCTCCGAAGAGGTCGTGAAGAA
GATGAAGAACTACTGGCGGCAGCTGCTGAACGCCAAGCTGATTACCCAGAGAAAGTTCGACAATCTGACC
AAGGCCGAGAGAGGCGGCCTGAGCGAACTGGATAAGGCCGGCTTCATCAAGAGACAGCTGGTGGAAACCC
GGCAGATCACAAAGCACGTGGCACAGATCCTGGACTCCCGGATGAACACTAAGTACGACGAGAATGACAA
GCTGATCCGGGAAGTGAAAGTGATCACCCTGAAGTCCAAGCTGGTGTCCGATTTCCGGAAGGATTTCCAG
TTTTACAAAGTGCGCGAGATCAACAACTACCACCACGCCCACGACGCCTACCTGAACGCCGTCGTGGGAA
CCGCCCTGATCAAAAAGTACCCTAAGCTGGAAAGCGAGTTCGTGTACGGCGACTACAAGGTGTACGACGT
GCGGAAGATGATCGCCAAGAGCGAGCAGGAAATCGGCAAGGCTACCGCCAAGTACTTCTTCTACAGCAAC
ATCATGAACTTTTTCAAGACCGAGATTACCCTGGCCAACGGCGAGATCCGGAAGCGGCCTCTGATCGAGA
CAAACGGCGAAACCGGGGAGATCGTGTGGGATAAGGGCCGGGATTTTGCCACCGTGCGGAAAGTGCTGAG
CATGCCCCAAGTGAATATCGTGAAAAAGACCGAGGTGCAGACAGGCGGCTTCAGCAAAGAGTCTATCCTG
CCCAAGAGGAACAGCGATAAGCTGATCGCCAGAAAGAAGGACTGGGACCCTAAGAAGTACGGCGGCTTCG
ACAGCCCCACCGTGGCCTATTCTGTGCTGGTGGTGGCCAAAGTGGAAAAGGGCAAGTCCAAGAAACTGAA
GAGTGTGAAAGAGCTGCTGGGGATCACCATCATGGAAAGAAGCAGCTTCGAGAAGAATCCCATCGACTTT
CTGGAAGCCAAGGGCTACAAAGAAGTGAAAAAGGACCTGATCATCAAGCTGCCTAAGTACTCCCTGTTCG
AGCTGGAAAACGGCCGGAAGAGAATGCTGGCCTCTGCCGGCGAACTGCAGAAGGGAAACGAACTGGCCCT
GCCCTCCAAATATGTGAACTTCCTGTACCTGGCCAGCCACTATGAGAAGCTGAAGGGCTCCCCCGAGGAT
AATGAGCAGAAACAGCTGTTTGTGGAACAGCACAAGCACTACCTGGACGAGATCATCGAGCAGATCAGCG
AGTTCTCCAAGAGAGTGATCCTGGCCGACGCTAATCTGGACAAAGTGCTGTCCGCCTACAACAAGCACCG
GGATAAGCCCATCAGAGAGCAGGCCGAGAATATCATCCACCTGTTTACCCTGACCAATCTGGGAGCCCCT
GCCGCCTTCAAGTACTTTGACACCACCATCGACCGGAAGAGGTACACCAGCACCAAAGAGGTGCTGGACG
CCACCCTGATCCACCAGAGCATCACCGGCCTGTACGAGACACGGATCGACCTGTCTCAGCTGGGAGGTGA
CAGCGGCGGGAGCGGCGGGAGCGGGGGGAGCACTAATCTGAGCGACATCATTGAGAAGGAGACTGGGAAA
CAGCTGGTCATTCAGGAGTCCATCCTGATGCTGCCTGAGGAGGTGGAGGAAGTGATCGGCAACAAGCCAG
AGTCTGACATCCTGGTGCACACCGCCTACGACGAGTCCACAGATGAGAATGTGATGCTGCTGACCTCTGA
CGCCCCCGAGTATAAGCCTTGGGCCCTGGTCATCCAGGATTCTAACGGCGAGAATAAGATCAAGATGCTG
AGCGGAGGATCCGGAGGATCTGGAGGCAGCACCAACCTGTCTGACATCATCGAGAAGGAGACAGGCAAGC
AGCTGGTCATCCAGGAGAGCATCCTGATGCTGCCCGAAGAAGTCGAAGAAGTGATCGGAAACAAGCCTGA
GAGCGATATCCTGGTCCATACCGCCTACGACGAGAGTACCGACGAAAATGTGATGCTGCTGACATCCGAC
GCCCCAGAGTATAAGCCCTGGGCTCTGGTCATCCAGGATTCCAACGGAGAGAACAAAATCAAAATGCTGT
CTGGCGGCTCAAAAAGAACCGCCGACGGCAGCGAATTCGAGCCCAAGAAGAAGAGGAAAGTCTAACCGGT
CATCATCACCATCACCATTGAGTTTAAACCCGCTGATCAGCCTCGACTGTGCCTTCTAGTTGCCAGCCAT
CTGTTGTTTGCCCCTCCCCCGTGCCTTCCTTGACCCTGGAAGGTGCCACTCCCACTGTCCTTTCCTAATA
AAATGAGGAAATTGCATCGCATTGTCTGAGTAGGTGTCATTCTATTCTGGGGGGTGGGGTGGGGCAGGAC
AGCAAGGGGGAGGATTGGGAAGACAATAGCAGGCATGCTGGGGATGCGGTGGGCTCTATGGCTTCTGAGG
CGGAAAGAACCAGCTGGGGCTCGATACCGTCGACCTCTAGCTAGAGCTTGGCGTAATCATGGTCATAGCT
GTTTCCTGTGTGAAATTGTTATCCGCTCACAATTCCACACAACATACGAGCCGGAAGCATAAAGTGTAAA
GCCTAGGGTGCCTAATGAGTGAGCTAACTCACATTAATTGCGTTGCGCTCACTGCCCGCTTTCCAGTCGG
GAAACCTGTCGTGCCAGCTGCATTAATGAATCGGCCAACGCGCGGGGAGAGGCGGTTTGCGTATTGGGCG
CTCTTCCGCTTCCTCGCTCACTGACTCGCTGCGCTCGGTCGTTCGGCTGCGGCGAGCGGTATCAGCTCAC
TCAAAGGCGGTAATACGGTTATCCACAGAATCAGGGGATAACGCAGGAAAGAACATGTGAGCAAAAGGCC
AGCAAAAGGCCAGGAACCGTAAAAAGGCCGCGTTGCTGGCGTTTTTCCATAGGCTCCGCCCCCCTGACGA
GCATCACAAAAATCGACGCTCAAGTCAGAGGTGGCGAAACCCGACAGGACTATAAAGATACCAGGCGTTT
CCCCCTGGAAGCTCCCTCGTGCGCTCTCCTGTTCCGACCCTGCCGCTTACCGGATACCTGTCCGCCTTTC
TCCCTTCGGGAAGCGTGGCGCTTTCTCATAGCTCACGCTGTAGGTATCTCAGTTCGGTGTAGGTCGTTCG
CTCCAAGCTGGGCTGTGTGCACGAACCCCCCGTTCAGCCCGACCGCTGCGCCTTATCCGGTAACTATCGT
CTTGAGTCCAACCCGGTAAGACACGACTTATCGCCACTGGCAGCAGCCACTGGTAACAGGATTAGCAGAG
CGAGGTATGTAGGCGGTGCTACAGAGTTCTTGAAGTGGTGGCCTAACTACGGCTACACTAGAAGAACAGT
ATTTGGTATCTGCGCTCTGCTGAAGCCAGTTACCTTCGGAAAAAGAGTTGGTAGCTCTTGATCCGGCAAA
CAAACCACCGCTGGTAGCGGTGGTTTTTTTGTTTGCAAGCAGCAGATTACGCGCAGAAAAAAAGGATCTC
AAGAAGATCCTTTGATCTTTTCTACGGGGTCTGACACTCAGTGGAACGAAAACTCACGTTAAGGGATTTT
GGTCATGAGATTATCAAAAAGGATC
